>Addgene plasmid #87655 | pNCMV HPV8 E6 L59D | addgene full sequence | sequence record 173639 | Addgene NGS Result
GACTACAAGGATGACGATGACAAGCTCGATGGAGGATACCCATACGATGTTCCAGATTACGCTGATATCG
GATCCGACGGGCAGGACAAGGCTTCATATTTAGACACTAATAAGGACGAGCTACCCTCTACTATTAAAGA
GTTAGCTGCGGCTTTAGGTATTCCATTGCAGGACTGTTTAGTACCGTGCAACTTTTGTGGTAACTTTTTG
GATTTCTTAGAACTGTGTGAGTTTGACAAAAAGAGAGATTGCCTAATTTGGAAAAATTACGTTGTTACTG
CGTGTTGTCGTTGTTGTTGTGTAGCAACCGCAACGTTTGAATTTAATGAATATTATGAGCAAACTGTGCT
AGGCAGAGATATTGAATTAGCTACAGGACGTTCAATTTTTGAGATAGACGTTAGGTGTCAAAACTGCTTG
TCATTTTTGGATATCATAGAGAAATTAGATTGCTGTGGGAGAGGCCGTCCCTTTCATAAAGTTAGAGGAG
GCTGGAAAGGAGTTTGCAGGCTTTGTAAGCATTTGTATCATGATTGGTAAAGATCCGTCGAGGAATTCAC
TCCTCAGGTGCAGGCTGCCTATCAGAAGGTGGTGGCTGGTGTGGCCAATGCCCTGGCTCACAAATACCAC
TGAGATCTTTTTCCCTCTGCCAAAAATTATGGGGACATCATGAAGCCCCTTGAGCATCTGACTTCTGGCT
AATAAAGGAAATTTATTTTCATTGCAATAGTGTGTTGGAATTTTTTGTGTCTCTCACTCGGAAGGACATA
TGGGAGGGCAAATCATTTAAAACATCAGAATGAGTATTTGGTTTAGAGTTTGGCAACATATGCCCATATG
CTGGCTGCCATGAACAAAGGTTGGCTATAAAGAGGTCATCAGTATATGAAACAGCCCCCTGCTGTCCATT
CCTTATTCCATAGAAAAGCCTTGACTTGAGGTTAGATTTTTTTTATATTTTGTTTTGTGTTATTTTTTTC
TTTAACATCCCTAAAATTTTCCTTACATGTTTTACTAGCCAGATTTTTCCTCCTCTCCTGACTACTCCCA
GTCATAGCTGTCCCTCTTCTCTTATGGAGATCCCTCGACGGATCGGCCGCAATTCGTAATCATGTCATAG
CTGTTTCCTGTGTGAAATTGTTATCCGCTCACAATTCCACACAACATACGAGCCGGAAGCATAAAGTGTA
AAGCCTGGGGTGCCTAATGAGTGAGCTAACTCACATTAATTGCGTTGCGCTCACTGCCCGCTTTCCAGTC
GGGAAACCTGTCGTGCCAGCTGCATTAATGAATCGGCCAACGCGCGGGGAGAGGCGGTTTGCGTATTGGG
CGCTCTTCCGCTTCCTCGCTCACTGACTCGCTGCGCTCGGTCGTTCGGCTGCGGCGAGCGGTATCAGCTC
ACTCAAAGGCGGTAATACGGTTATCCACAGAATCAGGGGATAACGCAGGAAAGAACATGTGAGCAAAAGG
CCAGCAAAAGGCCAGGAACCGTAAAAAGGCCGCGTTGCTGGCGTTTTTCCATAGGCTCCGCCCCCCTGAC
GAGCATCACAAAAATCGACGCTCAAGTCAGAGGTGGCGAAACCCGACAGGACTATAAAGATACCAGGCGT
TTCCCCCTGGAAGCTCCCTCGTGCGCTCTCCTGTTCCGACCCTGCCGCTTACCGGATACCTGTCCGCCTT
TCTCCCTTCGGGAAGCGTGGCGCTTTCTCATAGCTCACGCTGTAGGTATCTCAGTTCGGTGTAGGTCGTT
CGCTCCAAGCTGGGCTGTGTGCACGAACCCCCCGTTCAGCCCGACCGCTGCGCCTTATCCGGTAACTATC
GTCTTGAGTCCAACCCGGTAAGACACGACTTATCGCCACTGGCAGCAGCCACTGGTAACAGGATTAGCAG
AGCGAGGTATGTAGGCGGTGCTACAGAGTTCTTGAAGTGGTGGCCTAACTACGGCTACACTAGAAGAACA
GTATTTGGTATCTGCGCTCTGCTGAAGCCAGTTACCTTCGGAAAAAGAGTTGGTAGCTCTTGATCCGGCA
AACAAACCACCGCTGGTAGCGGTGGTTTTTTTGTTTGCAAGCAGCAGATTACGCGCAGAAAAAAAGGATC
TCAAGAAGATCCTTTGATCTTTTCTACGGGGTCTGACGCTCAGTGGAACGAAAACTCACGTTAAGGGATT
TTGGTCATGAGATTATCAAAAAGGATCTTCACCTAGATCCTTTTAAATTAAAAATGAAGTTTTAAATCAA
TCTAAAGTATATATGAGTAAACTTGGTCTGACAGTTACCAATGCTTAATCAGTGAGGCACCTATCTCAGC
GATCTGTCTATTTCGTTCATCCATAGTTGCCTGACTCCCCGTCGTGTAGATAACTACGATACGGGAGGGC
TTACCATCTGGCCCCAGTGCTGCAATGATACCGCGAGACCCACGCTCACCGGCTCCAGATTTATCAGCAA
TAAACCAGCCAGCCGGAAGGGCCGAGCGCAGAAGTGGTCCTGCAACTTTATCCGCCTCCATCCAGTCTAT
TAATTGTTGCCGGGAAGCTAGAGTAAGTAGTTCGCCAGTTAATAGTTTGCGCAACGTTGTTGCCATTGCT
ACAGGCATCGTGGTGTCACGCTCGTCGTTTGGTATGGCTTCATTCAGCTCCGGTTCCCAACGATCAAGGC
GAGTTACATGATCCCCCATGTTGTGCAAAAAAGCGGTTAGCTCCTTCGGTCCTCCGATCGTTGTCAGAAG
TAAGTTGGCCGCAGTGTTATCACTCATGGTTATGGCAGCACTGCATAATTCTCTTACTGTCATGCCATCC
GTAAGATGCTTTTCTGTGACTGGTGAGTACTCAACCAAGTCATTCTGAGAATAGTGTATGCGGCGACCGA
GTTGCTCTTGCCCGGCGTCAATACGGGATAATACCGCGCCACATAGCAGAACTTTAAAAGTGCTCATCAT
TGGAAAACGTTCTTCGGGGCGAAAACTCTCAAGGATCTTACCGCTGTTGAGATCCAGTTCGATGTAACCC
ACTCGTGCACCCAACTGATCTTCAGCATCTTTTACTTTCACCAGCGTTTCTGGGTGAGCAAAAACAGGAA
GGCAAAATGCCGCAAAAAAGGGAATAAGGGCGACACGGAAATGTTGAATACTCATACTCTTCCTTTTTCA
ATATTATTGAAGCATTTATCAGGGTTATTGTCTCATGAGCGGATACATATTTGAATGTATTTAGAAAAAT
AAACAAATAGGGGTTCCGCGCACATTTCCCCGAAAAGTGCCACCTGACGTCTAAGAAACCATTATTATCA
TGACATTAACCTATAAAAATAGGCGTATCACGAGGCCCTTTCGTCTCGCGCGTTTCGGTGATGACGGTGA
AAACCTCTGACACATGCAGCTCCCGGAGACGGTCACAGCTTGTCTGTAAGCGGATGCCGGGAGCAGACAA
GCCCGTCAGGGCGCGTCAGCGGGTGTTGGCGGGTGTCGGGGCTGGCTTAACTATGCGGCATCAGAGCAGA
TTGTACTGAGAGTGCACCATATGCGGTGTGAAATACCGCACAGATGCGTAAGGAGAAAATACCGCATCAG
GCGCCATTCGCCATTCAGGCTGCGCAACTGTTGGGAAGGGCGATCGGTGCGGGCCTCTTCGCTATTACGC
CAGCTGGCGAAAGGGGGATGTGCTGCAAGGCGATTAAGTTGGGTAACGCCAGGGTTTTCCCAGTCACGAC
GTTGTAAAACGACGGCCAGTGCCAAGCTTCACGCTGCCGCAAGCACTCAGGGCGCAAGGGCTGCTAAAGG
AAGCGGAACACGTAGAAAGCCAGTCCGCAGAAACGGTGCTGACCCCGGATGAATGTCAGCTACTGGGCTA
TCTGGACAAGGGAAAACGCAAGCGCAAAGAGAAAGCAGGTAGCTTGCAGTGGGCTTACATGGCGATAGCT
AGACTGGGCGGTTTTATGGACAGCAAGCGAACCGGAATTGCCAGCTGGGGCGCCCTCTGGTAAGGTTGGG
AAGCCCTGCAAAGTAAACTGGATGGCTTTCTTGCCGCCAAGGATCTGATGGCGCAGGGGATCAAGATCCT
GCTTCATCCCCGTGGCCCGTTGCTCGCGTTTGCTGGCGGTGTCCCCGGAAGAAATATATTTGCATGTCTT
TAGTTCTATGATGACACAAACCCCGCCCAGCGTCTTGTCATTGGCGAATTCGAACACGCAGATGCAGTCG
GGGCGGCGCGGTCCCAGGTCCACTTCGCATATTAAGGTGACGCGTGTGGCCTCGAACACCGAGCGACCCT
GCAGCGACCCGCTTAACAGCGTCAACAGCGTGCCGCAGATCTGATCAAGAGACAGGATGAGGATCGTTTC
GCATGATTGAACAAGATGGATTGCACGCAGGTTCTCCGGCCGCTTGGGTGGAGAGGCTATTCGGCTATGA
CTGGGCACAACAGACAATCGGCTGCTCTGATGCCGCCGTGTTCCGGCTGTCAGCGCAGGGGCGCCCGGTT
CTTTTTGTCAAGACCGACCTGTCCGGTGCCCTGAATGAACTGCAGGACGAGGCAGCGCGGCTATCGTGGC
TGGCCACGACGGGCGTTCCTTGCGCAGCTGTGCTCGACGTTGTCACTGAAGCGGGAAGGGACTGGCTGCT
ATTGGGCGAAGTGCCGGGGCAGGATCTCCTGTCATCTCACCTTGCTCCTGCCGAGAAAGTATCCATCATG
GCTGATGCAATGCGGCGGCTGCATACGCTTGATCCGGCTACCTGCCCATTCGACCACCAAGCGAAACATC
GCATCGAGCGAGCACGTACTCGGATGGAAGCCGGTCTTGTCGATCAGGATGATCTGGACGAAGAGCATCA
GGGGCTCGCGCCAGCCGAACTGTTCGCCAGGCTCAAGGCGCGCATGCCCGACGGCGAGGATCTCGTCGTG
ACCCATGGCGATGCCTGCTTGCCGAATATCATGGTGGAAAATGGCCGCTTTTCTGGATTCATCGACTGTG
GCCGGCTGGGTGTGGCGGACCGCTATCAGGACATAGCGTTGGCTACCCGTGATATTGCTGAAGAGCTTGG
CGGCGAATGGGCTGACCGCTTCCTCGTGCTTTACGGTATCGCCGCTCCCGATTCGCAGCGCATCGCCTTC
TATCGCCTTCTTGACGAGTTCTTCTGAGCGGGACTCTGGGGTTCGAAATGACCGACCAAGCGACGCCCAA
CCTGCCATCACGAGATTTCGATTCCACCGCCGCCTTCTATGAAAGGTTGGGCTTCGGAATCGTTTTCCGG
GACGCCGGCTGGATGATCCTCCAGCGCGGGGATCTCATGCTGGAGTTCTTCGCCCACCCCGGGAGATGGG
GGAGGCTAACTGAAACACGGAAGGAGACAATACCGGAAGGAACCCGCGCTATGACGGCAATAAAAAGACA
GAATAAAACGCACGGTGTTGGGTCGTTTGTTCATAAACGCGGGGTTCGGTCCCAGGGCTGGCACTCTGTC
GATACCCCACCGAGACCCCATTGGGGCCAATACGCCCGCGTTTCTTCCTTTTCCCCACCCCACCCCCCAA
GTTCGGGTGAAGGCCCAGGGCTCGCAGCCAACGTCGGGGCGGCAAGCCCTGCCATAGCCACGGGCCCCGT
GGGTTAGGGACGGCGGATCGCGGCCCTCTAGAGAGCTTGGCCCATTGCATACGTTGTATCCATATCATAA
TATGTACATTTATATTGGCTCATGTCCAACATTACCGCCATGTTGACATTGATTATTGACTAGTTATTAA
TAGTAATCAATTACGGGGTCATTAGTTCATAGCCCATATATGGAGTTCCGCGTTACATAACTTACGGTAA
ATGGCCCGCCTGGCTGACCGCCCAACGACCCCCGCCCATTGACGTCAATAATGACGTATGTTCCCATAGT
AACGCCAATAGGGACTTTCCATTGACGTCAATGGGTGGAGTATTTACGGTAAACTGCCCACTTGGCAGTA
CATCAAGTGTATCATATGCCAAGTACGCCCCCTATTGACGTCAATGACGGTAAATGGCCCGCCTGGCATT
ATGCCCAGTACATGACCTTATGGGACTTTCCTACTTGGCAGTACATCTACGTATTAGTCATCGCTATTAC
CATGGTGATGCGGTTTTGGCAGTACATCAATGGGCGTGGATAGCGGTTTGACTCACGGGGATTTCCAAGT
CTCCACCCCATTGACGTCAATGGGAGTTTGTTTTGGCACCAAAATCAACGGGACTTTCCAAAATGTCGTA
ACAACTCCGCCCCATTGACGCAAATGGGCGGTAGGCGTGTACGGTGGGAGGTCTATATAAGCAGAGCTCG
TTTAGTGAACCGTCAGATCGCCTGGAGACGCCATCCACGCTGTTTTGACCTCCATAGAAGACACCGGGAC
CGATCCAGCCTCCGGTCGACCGATCCTGAGAACTTCAGGGTGAGTTTGGGGACCCTTGATTGTTCTTTCT
TTTTCGCTATTGTAAAATTCATGTTATATGGAGGGGGCAAAGTTTTCAGGGTGTTGTTTAGAATGGGAAG
ATGTCCCTTGTATCACCATGGACCCTCATGATAATTTTGTTTCTTTCACTTTCTACTCTGTTGACAACCA
TTGTCTCCTCTTATTTTCTTTTCATTTTCTGTAACTTTTTCGTTAAACTTTAGCTTGCATTTGTAACGAA
TTTTTAAATTCACTTTTGTTTATTTGTCAGATTGTAAGTACTTTCTCTAATCACTTTTTTTTCAAGGCAA
TCAGGGTATATTATATTGTACTTCAGCACAGTTTTAGAGAACAATTGTTATAATTAAATGATAAGGTAGA
ATATTTCTGCATATAAATTCTGGCTGGCGTGGAAATATTCTTATTGGTAGAAACAACTACACCCTGGTCA
TCATCCTGCCTTTCTCTTTATGGTTACAATGATATACACTGTTTGAGATGAGGATAAAATACTCTGAGTC
CAAACCGGGCCCCTCTGCTAACCATGTTCATGCCTTCTTCTCTTTCCTACAGCTCCTGGGCAACGTGCTG
GTTGTTGTGCTGTCTCATCATTTTGGCAAAGAATTCCTCGACGGATCTATG
Features (pLannotate 1.2.2; 24 found; start..end, strand, type, name):
      4..24      +  CDS            FLAG (fragment): FLAG® epitope tag, followed by an enterokinase cleavage site
     37..63      +  CDS            3xHA (fragment): three tandem HA epitope tags
     70..537     +  CDS            E6: VE6_HPV05 - Experimental evidence at protein level: Swiss-Prot protein existence level 1. Plays a major role in the induction and maintenance of cellular transformation. E6 associates with host UBE3A/E6-AP ubiquitin- protein ligase and modulates its activity. Protects host keratinocytes from apoptosis by mediating the degradation of host BAK1. May also inhibit host immune response. From Human papillomavirus 5.
    553..630     +  CDS            HBB (fragment): HBB_PONPY - Experimental evidence at transcript level: Swiss-Prot protein existence level 2. Involved in oxygen transport from the lung to the various peripheral tissues. From Pongo pygmaeus (Bornean orangutan).
    701..756     +  polyA_signal   β-globin poly(A) signal: rabbit β-globin polyadenylation signal (Gil and Proudfoot, 1987)
   1138..1154    -  protein_bind   lac operator: The lac repressor binds to the lac operator to inhibit transcription in E. coli. This inhibition can be relieved by adding lactose or isopropyl-β-D-thiogalactopyranoside (IPTG). lac repressor encoded by lacI
   1162..1192    -  promoter       lac promoter: promoter for the E. coli lac operon
   1207..1228    -  protein_bind   CAP binding site: CAP binding activates transcription in the presence of cAMP. E. coli catabolite activator protein
   1241..1333    -  CDS            lacI (fragment): lac repressor; lacI; The lac repressor binds to the lac operator to inhibit transcription in E. coli. This inhibition can be relieved by adding lactose or isopropyl-β-D-thiogalactopyranoside (IPTG).
   1516..2104    -  rep_origin     ori: high-copy-number ColE1/pMB1/pBR322/pUC origin of replication
   2275..3135    -  CDS            AmpR: β-lactamase; bla; confers resistance to ampicillin, carbenicillin, and related antibiotics
   3136..3240    -  promoter       AmpR promoter: bla
   3335..3370    +  CDS            rop (fragment): Rop protein, which maintains plasmids at low copy number; rop
   3472..3571    +  misc_feature   bom (fragment): basis of mobility region from pBR322
   3577..3731    -  CDS            lacZα (fragment): LacZα fragment of β-galactosidase; lacZ fragment
   3735..4058    +  CDS            tnpA (fragment): TN5P_ECOLX - Also known as tnp. Experimental evidence at protein level: Swiss-Prot protein existence level 1. Mediates transposition of transposon Tn5 by a 'cut and paste' mechanism. First, the monomeric transposase binds the 19 bp inverted DNA repeats flanking the transposon. Then, dimerization of the DNA- bound transposase creates a synaptic DNA complex. After nicking of the first DNA strand, excision of the transposon proceeds through a series of intermediates. The transposase then mediates the insertion of the transposon at a new site by strand transfer. The activity of the wild- type tran
   4141..4286    +  promoter       HSV TK promoter: herpes simplex virus thymidine kinase promoter
   4343..5134    +  CDS            neo: KKA2_KLEPN - Also known as kan, nptII. Experimental evidence at protein level: Swiss-Prot protein existence level 1. Resistance to kanamycin, neomycin, paromomycin, ribostamycin, butirosin and gentamicin B. From Klebsiella pneumoniae.
   5158..5313    +  CDS            ble (fragment): BLE_KLEPN - Experimental evidence at protein level: Swiss-Prot protein existence level 1. Binding protein with a strong affinity to the bleomycin family of antibiotics. Binds to CL990; an antimitotic-antibiotic compound. From Klebsiella pneumoniae.
   5375..5422    +  polyA_signal   HSV TK poly(A) signal: herpes simplex virus thymidine kinase polyadenylation signal (Cole and Stacy, 1985)
   5513..5529    -  polyA_signal   bGH poly(A) signal (fragment): bovine growth hormone polyadenylation signal
   5715..6094    +  enhancer       CMV enhancer: human cytomegalovirus immediate early enhancer
   6095..6298    +  promoter       CMV promoter: human cytomegalovirus (CMV) immediate early promoter
   6410..6982    +  intron         β-globin intron: intron from rabbit β-globin gene
