[The description below was written by a language model from this plasmid's Addgene catalogue record and pLannotate feature annotations shown in this document.]
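Description:
pNCMV HPV8 E6 L59D is a mammalian expression plasmid built on the CMV Bam neo backbone, which was modified by adding a Flag/HA epitope cassette at the BamHI cloning site. It is about 7.1 kb in total and is maintained in E. coli through a high-copy ColE1/pUC-type origin with ampicillin resistance (AmpR under its own bla promoter). For selection in mammalian cells it carries a neomycin phosphotransferase gene driven by the HSV thymidine kinase promoter and terminated by the HSV TK polyadenylation signal, allowing G418 selection of stable transfectants. Fragments of lac, rop, bom, Tn5 transposase and ble sequences in the feature table are remnants of the backbone's cloning history rather than functional parts.

The payload is the E6 open reading frame of the cutaneous human papillomavirus HPV8, roughly 540 bp, carrying the point mutation L59D. The automated annotation labels this CDS by its closest reference match, HPV5 E6, but the catalogue entry identifies it as HPV8 E6. Transcription comes from the human CMV immediate-early enhancer and promoter, followed by a rabbit β-globin intron that promotes efficient processing and expression of the transcript. Because the sequence record is circular, this unit runs across the numbering origin into the N-terminal Flag and HA tags, the E6 coding sequence, a short β-globin exon remnant and the rabbit β-globin poly(A) signal. The tandem tags permit detection and affinity purification of the E6 protein and its cellular binding partners. The associated publication concerns how cutaneous papillomavirus E6 proteins target the NOTCH and TGF-β tumour suppressor pathways in keratinocytes. This suggests the mutant was made for comparison with wild-type HPV8 E6, although the record does not state the specific effect of L59D.
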