Addgene plasmid #87655: pNCMV HPV8 E6 L59D
Purpose: Flag/HA tagged HPV8 E6 L59D
Depositing lab: Karl Munger. Depositing organization: Tufts University. Publication: Cutaneous HPV8 and MmuPV1 E6 Proteins Target the NOTCH and TGF-beta Tumor Suppressors to Inhibit Differentiation and Sustain Keratinocyte Proliferation. Meyers JM, Uberoi A, Grace M, Lambert PF, Munger K. PLoS Pathog. 2017 Jan 20;13(1):e1006171. doi: 10.1371/journal.ppat.1006171. PPATHOGENS-D-16-02140 PubMed 28107544.
Backbone
  Vector backbone: CMV Bam neo
  Backbone size w/o insert (bp): 6550
  Total vector size (bp): 7100
  Modifications to backbone: Flag/HA containing added at BamHI site
  Vector type: Mammalian Expression
  Selectable markers: Neomycin (select with G418)
Growth in bacteria
  Bacterial resistance: Ampicillin, 100 μg/mL
  Growth temperature: 37°C
  Growth strain: DH5alpha
  Copy number: High Copy
Gene/Insert
  Gene/Insert name: HPV 8E6
  Species: HPV
  Insert size (bp): 542
  Mutation: L59D
  GenBank ID: M12737.1
  Promoter: CMV
  Tag / fusion protein: Flag (N terminal on backbone); HA (N terminal on backbone)
  Cloning method: Restriction Enzyme; 5′ cloning site BamHI (not destroyed); 3′ cloning site BamHI (destroyed during cloning)
  Sequencing primers: 5′ Bglobin intron F
Resource information
  A portion of this plasmid was derived from a plasmid made by: The 8E6 template was given to us by Harold Pfister who originally cloned the HPV8 genome. (J. Virology 1986, Pfister H. et al.)
Terms and licenses: Academic/Nonprofit Terms; Industry Terms: Not Available to Industry
How to cite: pNCMV HPV8 E6 L59D was a gift from Karl Munger (Addgene plasmid # 87655 ; http://n2t.net/addgene:87655 ; RRID:Addgene_87655)
